Addgene plasmid #44488: pCFJ496
Depositing lab: Erik Jorgensen. Depositing organization: University of Utah. Publication: Random and targeted transgene insertion in Caenorhabditis elegans using a modified Mos1 transposon. Frokjaer-Jensen C, Davis MW, Sarov M, Taylor J, Flibotte S, LaBella M, Pozniakovsky A, Moerman DG, Jorgensen EM. Nat Methods. 2014 May;11(5):529-34. doi: 10.1038/nmeth.2889. Epub 2014 Mar 16. PubMed 24820376.
Backbone
  Vector backbone: Unknown
  Backbone size w/o insert (bp): 1682
  Vector type: Fosmid recombineering cassette
Growth in bacteria
  Bacterial resistance: Ampicillin, 100 μg/mL
  Growth temperature: 37°C
  Growth strain: Top10
  Copy number: High Copy
Gene/Insert
  Gene/Insert name: 500bp Mos1, unc-119, fosmid cassette
  Species: D. melanogaster (fly), C. elegans (nematode)
  Insert size (bp): 3972
  Cloning method: Unknown
  Sequencing primers: 5′ Amp-F
Terms and licenses: Academic/Nonprofit Terms; Industry Terms: Not Available to Industry
How to cite: pCFJ496 was a gift from Erik Jorgensen (Addgene plasmid # 44488 ; http://n2t.net/addgene:44488 ; RRID:Addgene_44488)
