[The description below was written by a language model from this plasmid's Addgene catalogue record and pLannotate feature annotations shown in this document.]
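Description:
pCFJ496 is a bacterial plasmid catalogued as a fosmid recombineering cassette, intended as a source of a selectable module that can be recombined into fosmid clones to make them suitable for Mos1-transposon-based transgene insertion in Caenorhabditis elegans. The backbone is listed as unknown, but the annotation shows a small propagation unit consisting of an R6K γ origin and an AmpR (β-lactamase) gene with its own promoter. The R6K γ origin normally requires the pi initiator protein supplied by the host, which is useful for recombineering templates because the donor plasmid cannot persist in ordinary recipient strains. However, the record lists a standard cloning strain and high copy number, and it does not resolve this point. Short matches to a tet promoter, lacI, a CAP binding site, oriT and a P element end appear to be incidental fragments.

The roughly 4 kb insert is described as "500bp Mos1, unc-119, fosmid cassette." The feature table shows two segments matching parts of the Drosophila mariner Mos1 element, detected as transposase coding fragments. These flank an EM7 bacterial promoter driving a streptothricin acetyltransferase gene (sta), which confers resistance to streptothricin-class antibiotics and would allow selection of recombinant fosmids in E. coli. Downstream lies the C. elegans unc-119 coding region, the standard rescue marker used to identify transgenic animals in an unc-119 mutant background. Its promoter is not annotated. The exact arrangement of the Mos1 ends relative to the cargo, and any homology arms for fosmid targeting, are not stated. The associated publication concerns random and targeted insertion using a modified Mos1 transposon.
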