Features (pLannotate 1.2.2; 13 found; start..end, strand, type, name):
     78..95      -  promoter       tet promoter (fragment): E. coli promoter for tetracycline efflux protein gene
    137..170     +  CDS            lacI (fragment): lac repressor; lacI; The lac repressor binds to the lac operator to inhibit transcription in E. coli. This inhibition can be relieved by adding lactose or isopropyl-β-D-thiogalactopyranoside (IPTG).
    176..580     +  CDS            mariner\T (fragment): MOS1T_DROMA - Experimental evidence at protein level: Swiss-Prot protein existence level 1. Mediates transposition of transposon Mos1 by a 'cut and paste' mechanism. Transposases are sequence-specific nucleases and strand transferases that catalyze transposition through an ordered series of events: sequence-specific binding of transposase to the terminal inverted repeats (IR) present at each end of the transposon, pairing of the transposon IRs in a paired-end complex (PEC), cleavage of one or both DNA strands at each transposon end, capture of target DNA, and strand transfer to insert the tran
    670..1233    -  CDS            sta: STA_STRLA - Experimental evidence at protein level: Swiss-Prot protein existence level 1. Involved in resistance to streptothricin, a broad-spectrum antibiotic produced by streptomycetes. Detoxifies streptothricin via acetylation of the beta amino group of the first beta-lysyl moiety of streptothricin. From Streptomyces lavendulae.
   1258..1305    -  promoter       EM7 promoter: synthetic bacterial promoter&nbsp
   1523..1840    +  CDS            mariner\T (fragment): MOS1T_DROMA - Experimental evidence at protein level: Swiss-Prot protein existence level 1. Mediates transposition of transposon Mos1 by a 'cut and paste' mechanism. Transposases are sequence-specific nucleases and strand transferases that catalyze transposition through an ordered series of events: sequence-specific binding of transposase to the terminal inverted repeats (IR) present at each end of the transposon, pairing of the transposon IRs in a paired-end complex (PEC), cleavage of one or both DNA strands at each transposon end, capture of target DNA, and strand transfer to insert the tran
   2721..2738    -  misc_feature   P element 5' end (fragment): No description available
   2849..3691    +  CDS            unc-119: UN119_CAEEL - Experimental evidence at protein level: Swiss-Prot protein existence level 1. Myristoyl-binding protein that acts as a cargo adapter: specifically binds the myristoyl moiety of a subset of N-terminally myristoylated proteins and is required for their localization. Plays a key role in ciliary membrane localization of proteins. Required for the establishment or function of the nervous system. From Caenorhabditis elegans.
   3997..4018    +  protein_bind   CAP binding site: CAP binding activates transcription in the presence of cAMP. E. coli catabolite activator protein
   4042..4109    -  oriT           oriT (fragment): incP origin of transfer
   4269..4657    +  rep_origin     R6K γ ori: γ replication origin from E. coli plasmid R6K; requires the R6K initiator protein pi for replication
   4751..4855    +  promoter       AmpR promoter: bla
   4856..5716    +  CDS            AmpR: β-lactamase; bla; confers resistance to ampicillin, carbenicillin, and related antibiotics
>Addgene plasmid #44488 | pCFJ496 | depositor full sequence | sequence record 60725 | pCFJ496 sequence 5716 bps
CCCAGCCCGCCTAATGAGCGGGCTTTTTTTTGAACAAAAGGCTGCAGCTGGACTTCCAGCGGATGAATGG
CAGAAATTCGATGATAAGCTGTCAAACATGAGAATTGGTCGACGGCCCGGGCGGCCGCAAGGGGTTCGCG
TTGGCCGATTCATTAATGCAGCTGGCACGATCCCCGGCGAAACGGTGAATACGGCACGCTACCAACAACA
ATTGATCAATTTGAACCGTGCGCTTCAGAGAAAACGACCGGAATATCAAAAAAGACAACACAGGGTCATT
TTTCTCCATGACAACGCTCCATCACATACGGCAAGAGCGGTTCGCGACACGTTGGAAACACTCAATTGGG
AAGTGCTTCCGCATGCGGCTTACTCACCAGACCTGGCCCCATCCGATTACCACCTATTCGCTTCGATGGG
ACACGCACTCGCTGAGCAGCGCTTCGATTCTTACGAAAGTGTGAAAAAATGGCTCGATGAATGGTTCGCC
GCAAAAGACGATGAGTTCTACTGGCGTGGAATCCACAAATTGCCCGAGAGATGGGAAAAATGTGTAGCTA
GCGACGGCAAATACTTTGAATAAATGATTTTTTCTTTTTCCACAAAATTTAACGTGTTTTTTGATTTAAA
AAAAACGACATTTCATACTTGTACACCTGATACAACTTTCGGGCACGGCATGGACATGTACAGTGCCTGC
TCGCCGTCAGAGGCAGTGCCATCATACAGGGCAGTGTCCAGGCCGCAGAGAGTAAAGCCCATGCGGCGGT
ATGCGTGGATAGCCGGTGCGTTGACGTTGGTCACTTCGAGCCACAGGTGGCCAGCACCACGTTCACGAGC
AAACTCGGTAGCCAGACCCATGAGTGCGCGACCAACACCATGACCACGGTGTTCCGGTGCCACCTCGATG
TCTTCCACAGTCAGACGGCGGTTCCAGCCAGAGTAGCTCACGACCACGAAACCAGCCAGGTCGCCGTCAT
CACCATAGGCCACGAAGGTGCGAGAGTCTGGATCACCGTCTTCGCCGTCGTCGGATTCGTCGTCGGATTC
GTCGTCCGGGAACACTTTGGTCAGCGGTGGGTCCACTGGCACTTCACGCAGGGTGAAACCATCGCCGGTT
GCAGTGACGCGAAAGACGGTGTCAGTGGTGAAGGAGCCGTCCAGAGCCTCGATTGCTTCAGCGTCACCTG
GGACAGAGGTGCGGTAGCGATATGCGGTGTCGTCGAGGGTAGTGCCCATGGTTTAGTTCCTCACCTTGTC
GTATTATACTATGCCGATATACTATGCCGATGATTAATTGTCAACACGTGCTGTGGGTAGGGATAACAGG
GTAATAAAGTTGCCCGGGCTATCAGGTGTACAAGTATGAAATGTCGTTTCGAACATATAGATGTCTCGCA
AACGTAAATATTTATCGATTGTCATAAAACTTTGACCTTGTGAAGTGTCAACCTTGACTGTCGAACCACC
ATAGTTTGGCGCGAATTGAGCGTCATAATTGTTTACTCTCAGTGCAGTCAACATGTCGAGTTTCGTGCCG
AATAAAGAGCAAACGCGGACAGTATTAATTTTCTGTTTTCATTTGAAGAAAACAGCTGCGGAATCGCACC
GAATGCTTGTTGAAGCCTTTGGCGAACAAGTACCAACTGTGAAAACGTGTGAACGGTGGTTTCAACGCTT
CAAAAGTGGTGATTTTGACGTCGACGACAAAGAGCACGGAAAACCGCCAAAAAGGTACGAAGACGCCGAA
CTGCAAGCATTATTGGATGAAGACGATGCTCAAACGCAAAAACAACTCGCAGAGCAGTTGGAAGTAAGTC
AACAAGCAGTTTCCAATCGCGATCCCATCCTATGCTTGCACTTTGAGCCAATTTATCCAAGTCCTTGTAA
AAAGTATTCGAAAATTGTTAACGGATAAAATGTTTATTATAATATCAAAAACAATTTGTCAGTTGACCAC
TTTTTGATATATTTGACAGAAACCGGGATGAATTGGCTCAAAGTTAGGGCGCCCTTCTATTACAGGGTTT
CTGATAACAAACCGGTTATTAACTCCCAACAAGGGATGATTTCAATTCATCATGCTCAAATTGACCCAAA
TTAAGTTACATGACAAATTCATCGCCCTTTTCAACTCTTCTTGGCTCATCATCTGTTATTCTGTTCCTAT
TCTGTCTGCACCCTATACCCCTTTGCATACTCTCTCGTCATTCCTTTCTTGGATAGTGTCTTCTTCTCCC
CAGCTCTGCTACTTCTATGACTTGCGCCCGCTGCTTTTCCGCTCGTTCCTCTCCTCTCTGACGTCTTCTT
CTGCTTCTTTTCTCCTTCCTTTTTCCCTTCTCAATCTTCCTCTTTTTCCCATTTCTGTCAATCATTCGAA
GAAGAAGAAGAAGAAGACCCTCATTCATTTCATTTTTTTTTCTGTCGGTGTGTGCTGCTCGGTTAAGAGT
GAGCTCTCTATTCCACGTCTTCTTCTTTTTCTTCTTCGATTCGAATCAATCACTCCACCAAAACGCATTC
GTTTTTGGGATTCACCCCGCGGTTCGCAACAGGTTTCTTTTTCAAATTATTAGCGTTATAAATAGAAAAA
TGGTGGAGTTTCAATAAAAATGATAATTTACAAAGTGTATTTTGATTACATGTACTCAAAAAGGTTGAAA
TTTTTCATACCAGTTTTCCGGAAATCCATCTGATATCATTATCGTATTTTTCTTTTTAAAAATGTTTTCA
AAAAAAAACAAAATATAGCTGGTTATTTGGCACCCTCTAATTACCATTTTCCTGTCACACCACACTCTTT
TCCTTCTTCCACTTCTTTCCGTTTTCAGCCGCTTCCAACCAAACCGATATGAAAGCCGAGCAACAACAAT
CGATTCCACCCGGCTCGGCGACCTTCCCGTCGCAGGTGAGACTCAGAAAACTAGAGAAACCGCTCAACTA
ACTCTTGATATCCGATTTCATTCTTTTCTCTTTTCTTTTTGTTGAACTTTTCCATATTTCCAGATGCCAC
GGCCACCACCAAGCACCGAACAAGGAATCACAACGGAATCGGAGCTTGCGAAGAAAGCTCAAATCACTCC
GAACGACGTTTTAGCACTTCCGGGAATCACTCAAGGTATCTTGCTCCCTTTGGATTTCAGTTTAAAACAT
AAATTTAGGATTCTTATGCTCCCCATCTGCGAACATCTATAACATCGAGTTCACCAAGTTCCAAATCCGT
GATCTGGACACTGAGCAAGTGCTTTTCGAGATCGCCAAACCGGAGAACGATCAGGAGAATGATGAGTCGC
CACAGGAGTCGGCAAGATACGTGCGTTATAGATTTGCTCCAAACTTTTTGAAACTCAAAACGGTCGGAGC
AACTGTGGAATTCAAAGTAGGAGACATCCCAATCCATCATTTCCGAATGATCGAACGTCACTTCTTCAAA
GATCGCCTTCTGAAGTGTTTTGACTTTGAATTCGGATTCTGTATTCCGAATTCACGAAACAACTGTGAAC
ATATCTATGAGTTCCCTCAACTCTCTCAACAACTCAGTGAGTCATTATTCTAAAAAGTACAATTCAAAAG
ACTAATCTCTTTTTCAGTGGACGACATGATCAACAATCCAAACGAGACTCGTTCTGACAGCTTCTATTTC
GTCGATAACAAACTCGTCATGCACAACAAAGCCGACTACTCATATGATGCATAAATATTTAATACAAAAA
TGTTCTGGATAATTATTCTGTCGAATAGAAAAAAAACTCCAAATGTGATTAAATTCCAATAATTCCTGTC
TAGTTTGTTCCTTCCCCTTCTCCTTCTCATGTTCAATGCATTCCTAAGCTTTTCAGTTCCCCCCTTGTTT
CTATATTTTTTCGCTGTCCTGTCACACTCGCTAAAAACACTAATCACACGGAAATCTGTTTTCAATAAAA
ACTCCAACTTTAACTCATTTTCAATTTCAACTGACAGGTTTCCCGACTGGAAAGCGGGCAGTGAGCGCAA
CGCAATTAATGTGAGTTAGCTCACTCATTAGGCACCCCAGGCTTTACATGGGGTGCGAATAAGGGACAGT
GAAGAAGGAACACCCGCTCGCGGGTGGGCCTACTTCACCTATCCTGCCCGGCTGACGCCGTTGGATACAC
CAAGGAAAGTCTACACGAACCCTTTGGCAAAATCCTGTATATCGTGCGAATAAGGATGGATATACCGAAA
AAATCGCTATAATGACCCCGAAGCAGGGTTATGCAGCGGAAAACGGCCACGATGCGTCCGGCGTAGAGGA
TCTGAAGATCAGCAGTTCAACCTGTTGATAGTACGTACTAAGCTCTCATGTTTCACGTACTAAGCTCTCA
TGTTTAACGTACTAAGCTCTCATGTTTAACGAACTAAACCCTCATGGCTAACGTACTAAGCTCTCATGGC
TAACGTACTAAGCTCTCATGTTTCACGTACTAAGCTCTCATGTTTGAACAATAAAATTAATATAAATCAG
CGACTTAAATAGCCTCTAAGGTTTTAAGTTTTATAAGAAAAAAAAGAATATATAAGGCTTTTAAAGCTTT
TAAGGTTTAACGGTTGTGGACAACAAGCCAGGGATGTAACGCACTGAGAAGCCCTTAGAGCCTCTCAAAG
CAATTTTGAGTGACACAGGAACACTTAACGGCTGACATGGGAATTAGCTTCACGCTGCCGCAAGCACTCA
GGGCGCAAGGGCTGCTAAAGGAAGCGGATAGACGTAGGTGGCACTTTTCGGGGAAATGTGCGCGGAACCC
CTATTTGTTTATTTTTCTAAATACATTCAAATATGTATCCGCTCATGAGACAATAACCCTGATAAATGCT
TCAATAATATTGAAAAAGGAAGAGTATGAGTATTCAACATTTCCGTGTCGCCCTTATTCCCTTTTTTGCG
GCATTTTGCCTTCCTGTTTTTGCTCACCCAGAAACGCTGGTGAAAGTAAAAGATGCTGAAGATCAGTTGG
GTGCACGAGTGGGTTACATCGAACTGGATCTCAACAGCGGTAAGATCCTTGAGAGTTTTCGCCCCGAAGA
ACGTTTTCCAATGATGAGCACTTTTAAAGTTCTGCTATGTGGCGCGGTATTATCCCGTGTTGACGCCGGG
CAAGAGCAACTCGGTCGCCGCATACACTATTCTCAGAATGACTTGGTTGAGTACTCACCAGTCACAGAAA
AGCATCTTACGGATGGCATGACAGTAAGAGAATTATGCAGTGCTGCCATAACCATGAGTGATAACACTGC
GGCCAACTTACTTCTGACAACGATCGGAGGACCGAAGGAGCTAACCGCTTTTTTGCACAACGTGGGGGAT
CACGTAACTCGCCTTGATCGTTGGGAACCGGAGCTGAATGAAGCCATACCAAACGACGAGCGTGACACCA
CGATGCCTGCAGCAATGGCAACAACGTTGCGCAAACTATTAACTGGCGAACTACTTACTCTAGCTTCCCG
GCAACAATTAATAGACTGGATGGAGGCGGATAAAGTTGCAGGACCACTTCTGCGCTCGGCCCTTCCGGCT
GGCTGGTTTATTGCTGATAAATCTGGAGCCGGTGAGCGTGGGTCTCGCGGTATCATTGCAGCACTGGGGC
CAGATGGTAAGCCCTCCCGTATCGTAGTTATCTACACGACGGGGAGTCAGGCAACTATGGATGAACGAAA
TAGACAGATCGCTGAGATAGGTGCCTCACTGATTAAGCATTGGTAA
