>Addgene plasmid #44488 | pCFJ496 | addgene partial sequence | sequence record 63135 | Amp-F 5'-AAGCCCTCCCGTATCGTAGT-3'
TAGACAGATCGCTGAGATAGGTGCCTCACTGATTAAGCATTGGTAACCCAGCCCGCCTAATGAGCGGGCT
TTTTTTTGAACAAAAGGCTGCAGCTGGACTTCCAGCGGATGAATGGCAGAAATTCGATGATAAGCTGTCA
AACATGAGAATTGGTCGACGGCCCGGGCGGCCGCAAGGGGTTCGCGTTGGCCGATTCATTAATGCAGCTG
GCACGATCCCCGGCGAAACGGTGAATACGGCACGCTACCAACAACAATTGATCAATTTGAACCGTGCGCT
TCAGAGAAAACGACCGGAATATCAAAAAAGACAACACAGGGTCATTTTTCTCCATGACAACGCTCCATCA
CATACGGCAAGAGCGGTTCGCGACACGTTGGAAACACTCAATTGGGAAGTGCTTCCGCATGCGGCTTACT
CACCAGACCTGGCCCCATCCGATTACCACCTATTCGCTTCGATGGGACACGCACTCGCTGAGCAGCGCTT
CGATTCTTACGAAAGTGTGAAAAAATGGCTCGATGAATGGTTCGCCGCAAAAGACGATGAGTTCTACTGG
CGTGGAATCCACAAATTGCCCGAGAGATGGGAAAAATGTGTAGCTAGCGACGGCAAATACTTTGAATAAA
TGATTTTTTCTTTTTCCACAAAATTTAACGTGTTTTTTGATTTAAAAAAAACGACATTTCATACTTGTAC
ACCTGATACAACTTTCGGGCACGGCATGGACATGTACAGTGCCTGCTCGCCGTCAGAGGCAGTGCCATCA
TACAGGGCAGTGTCCAGGCCGCAGAGAGTAAAGCCCATGCGGCGGTATGCGTGGATAGCCGGTGCGTTGA
CGTTGGTCACTTC
