>Addgene plasmid #44488 | pCFJ496 | addgene partial sequence | sequence record 63832 | Mos1minpro-R 5'-AGCAGCGCTTCGATTCTTAC-3'
GATGAATGGTTCGCCGCAAAAGACGATGAGTTCTACTGGCGTGGAATCCACAAATTGCCCGAGAGATGGG
AAAAATGTGTAGCTAGCGACGGCAAATACTTTGAATAAATGATTTTTTCTTTTTCCACAAAATTTAACGT
GTTTTTTGATTTAAAAAAAACGACATTTCATACTTGTACACCTGATACAACTTTCGGGCACGGCATGGAC
ATGTACAGTGCCTGCTCGCCGTCAGAGGCAGTGCCATCATACAGGGCAGTGTCCAGGCCGCAGAGAGTAA
AGCCCATGCGGCGGTATGCGTGGATAGCCGGTGCGTTGACGTTGGTCACTTCGAGCCACAGGTGGCCAGC
ACCACGTTCACGAGCAAACTCGGTAGCCAGACCCATGAGTGCGCGACCAACACCATGACCACGGTGTTCC
GGTGCCACCTCGATGTCTTCCACAGTCAGACGGCGGTTCCAGCCAGAGTAGCTCACGACCACGAAACCAG
CCAGGTCGCCGTCATCACCATAGGCCACGAAGGTGCGAGAGTCTGGATCACCGTCTTCGCCGTCGTCGGA
TTCGTCGTCGGATTCGTCGTCCGGGAACACTTTGGTCAGCGGTGGGTCCACTGGCACTTCACGCAGGGTG
AAACCATCGCCGGTTGCAGTGACGCGAAAGACGGTGTCAGTGGTGAAGGAGCCGTCCAGAGCCTCGATTG
CTTCAGCGTCACCTGGGACAGAGGTGCGGTAGCGATATGCGGTGTCGTCGAGGGTAGTGCCCATGGTTTA
GTTCCTCACCTTGTCGTATTATACTATGCCGATATACTATGCCGATGATTAATTGTCAACACGTGCTGTG
GGTAGGGATAACAGGGTAATAAAGTTGCCCGGGCTATCAGGTGTACAAGTATGAAATGTCGTTTCGAA
